Addgene plasmid #40281: 2C::tdTomato Reporter
Depositing lab: Samuel Pfaff. Depositing organization: Salk Institute for Biological Studies. Publication: Embryonic stem cell potency fluctuates with endogenous retrovirus activity. Macfarlan TS, Gifford WD, Driscoll S, Lettieri K, Rowe HM, Bonanomi D, Firth A, Singer O, Trono D, Pfaff SL. Nature. 2012 Jul 5;487(7405):57-63. 10.1038/nature11244 PubMed 22722858.
Backbone
  Vector backbone: pcDNA Hygro
  Backbone manufacturer: Invitrogen/Life Tech
  Backbone size w/o insert (bp): 6400
  Vector type: Mammalian Expression
  Selectable markers: Hygromycin
Growth in bacteria
  Bacterial resistance: Ampicillin, 100 μg/mL
  Growth temperature: 37°C
  Growth strain: DH5alpha
  Copy number: High Copy
Gene/Insert
  Gene/Insert name: 2C Promoter (2-cell stage promoter)
  Species: M. musculus (mouse)
  Insert size (bp): 730
  Tag / fusion protein: tdTomato
  Cloning method: Restriction Enzyme; 5′ cloning site Mlu1 (not destroyed); 3′ cloning site HindIII (not destroyed)
  Sequencing primers: 5′ Amp-R; 3′ BGH-rev
Terms and licenses: Academic/Nonprofit Terms; Industry Terms: Not Available to Industry
Depositor comments: The CMV promoter from the parent pcDNA plasmid was removed with MluI and HindIII, leaving approx. 6400kb backbone. The 2C promoter was put in its place (730bp) using the same sites. Hence, the full plasmid is 7129bp. The promoter is active shortly after fertilization of mouse embryos to about the 8-cell stage. It is also on in a subset of MESCs & miPSCs.
How to cite: 2C::tdTomato Reporter was a gift from Samuel Pfaff (Addgene plasmid # 40281 ; http://n2t.net/addgene:40281 ; RRID:Addgene_40281)
