[The description below was written by a language model from this plasmid's Addgene catalogue record and pLannotate feature annotations shown in this document.]
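Description:
2C::tdTomato Reporter is a mammalian expression plasmid built on the pcDNA Hygro backbone, designed to report the activity of a mouse promoter associated with the 2-cell embryonic stage. According to the depositor, the CMV promoter of the parent vector was excised with MluI and HindIII and replaced through the same sites with a roughly 730 bp mouse "2C" promoter fragment, giving a plasmid of about 7.1 kb. The promoter itself is not annotated in the generated feature table, but the unannotated stretch upstream of the tdTomato coding sequence is consistent with its position. tdTomato, a mammalian codon-optimized tandem-dimer derivative of DsRed, sits downstream and is terminated by the bovine growth hormone polyadenylation signal, so red fluorescence reads out transcription from the 2C promoter.

Propagation in E. coli relies on a high-copy ColE1/pUC-type origin and an ampicillin resistance gene with its own bla promoter; an f1 origin and residual lac promoter/operator elements are backbone remnants. For stable mammalian lines, an SV40 enhancer/early promoter drives the hygromycin phosphotransferase gene, followed by an SV40 polyadenylation signal. The short ble, lacI and bom fragments called by the annotation are likely also backbone remnants rather than functional parts.

The depositor notes that the promoter is active from shortly after fertilization of mouse embryos until about the 8-cell stage, and is also on in a subset of mouse embryonic stem cells and induced pluripotent stem cells. The construct therefore serves to mark, and potentially isolate or track, this subpopulation in pluripotent cultures, in keeping with the associated study linking fluctuations in embryonic stem cell potency to endogenous retrovirus activity.
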