Features (pLannotate 1.2.2; 16 found; start..end, strand, type, name):
     59..111     -  misc_feature   bom (fragment): basis of mobility region from pBR322
   1067..2496    +  CDS            tdTomato (fragment): tandem dimeric (pseudo-monomeric) derivative of DsRed (Shaner et al., 2004) mammalian codon-optimized
   2591..2815    +  polyA_signal   bGH poly(A) signal: bovine growth hormone polyadenylation signal
   2819..2840    +  promoter       SV40 promoter (fragment): SV40 enhancer and early promoter
   2861..3289    +  rep_origin     f1 ori (sequence partly withheld): f1 bacteriophage origin of replication; arrow indicates direction of (+) strand synthesis
   3303..3632    +  promoter       SV40 promoter: SV40 enhancer and early promoter
   3681..4706    +  CDS            HygR: aminoglycoside phosphotransferase from E. coli; aph(4)-Ia; confers resistance to hygromycin
   4716..4841    +  CDS            ble (fragment): BLE_KLEPN - Experimental evidence at protein level: Swiss-Prot protein existence level 1. Binding protein with a strong affinity to the bleomycin family of antibiotics. Binds to CL990; an antimitotic-antibiotic compound. From Klebsiella pneumoniae.
   4836..4957    +  polyA_signal   SV40 poly(A) signal: SV40 polyadenylation signal
   5030..5046    -  protein_bind   lac operator: The lac repressor binds to the lac operator to inhibit transcription in E. coli. This inhibition can be relieved by adding lactose or isopropyl-β-D-thiogalactopyranoside (IPTG). lac repressor encoded by lacI
   5054..5084    -  promoter       lac promoter: promoter for the E. coli lac operon
   5099..5120    -  protein_bind   CAP binding site: CAP binding activates transcription in the presence of cAMP. E. coli catabolite activator protein
   5133..5225    -  CDS            lacI (fragment): lac repressor; lacI; The lac repressor binds to the lac operator to inhibit transcription in E. coli. This inhibition can be relieved by adding lactose or isopropyl-β-D-thiogalactopyranoside (IPTG).
   5408..5996    -  rep_origin     ori: high-copy-number ColE1/pMB1/pBR322/pUC origin of replication
   6167..7027    -  CDS            AmpR: β-lactamase; bla; confers resistance to ampicillin, carbenicillin, and related antibiotics
   7028..7132    -  promoter       AmpR promoter: bla
>Addgene plasmid #40281 | 2C::tdTomato Reporter | addgene full sequence | sequence record 199096 | Addgene NGS Result
CACATTTCCCCGAAAAGTGCCACCTGACGTCGACGGATCGGGAGATCTCCCGATCCCCTATGGTGCACTC
TCAGTACAATCTGCTCTGATGCCGCATAGTTAAGCCAGTATCTGCTCCCTGCTTGTGTGTTGGAGGTCGC
TGAGTAGTGCGCGAGCAAAATTTAAGCTACAACAAGGCAAGGCTTGACCGACAATTGCATGAAGAATCTG
CTTAGGGTTAGGCGTTTTGCGCTGCTTCGCGATGTACGGGCCAGATATACGCGTGCTAGCTGTAGTGGTT
ATTCCTGGTTGTCAACTTGACAATATTTGGAATGAACTACAGTCCGGAATTGGAAGGCTCACCAGTGACC
CTTATCTGGAGGCTTGGAGATCCTTATCTGGATCTTGGTTTGAAGATCTTGAGCCATAGTGGCTATGGAT
TCCAGAAGATTGAATCTCCGAGTTTAAGGAACACACCTTTAATCTGGGCTACGCCTTTCATCTGGGATTA
AAGGTGTGGTGGAACACACCTTTAATCTGGGCTACACCTTCTGCTGGAGACAATATAAGGACATTGGAAG
AAGGGAGTCTAGCTCTTGCTCCTGCTCCTTCGCCTGCTTGCTGCGTGAGACTGAGTAACTGCTAGATCCT
TGGACTTCCATTCACAGCTGTGACTGAACGATTGTTGGGAATTGAGCTGCCGACTGTAAGTCATCAATAA
ATTCCTTTATTATCTAGAGACTATCCATAAGTTCTGTGACTCTAGAGAACCCTGACTAATACAGAAGTTG
GTACCAGGAGTGGTTCTAGAGTAACAGAAGTACAAGGATGAATCTTTTAAAATTCTGGAATTGGCTTGTT
GATCCACCAGCACTTTCAACTATTGAAACCTCTCCAGATTCTCTCCCTCCTGGGAGCTCAGAGAATTTTG
AAGACCCATGGTTGAAACTATATTCCGAACTTAAAGAAGCTAATGCCCTTGATTTTCTTAATGAATTAGG
TGATTCAGTGCACAAAGCTTGGTACCGAGCTCGGATCCACTAGTAACGGCCGCCAGTGTGCTGGAATTCG
CCCTTGTCTGTCTAGAATGGTGAGCAAGGGCGAGGACGTCATCAAAGAGTTCATGCGCTTCAAGGTGCGC
ATGGAGGGCTCCATGAACGGCCACGAGTTCGAGATCGAGGGCGAGGGCGAGGGCCGCCCCTACGAGGGCA
CCCAGACCGCCAAGCTGAAGGTGACCAAGGGCGGCCCCCTGCCCTTCGCCTGGGACATCCTGTCCCCCCA
GTTCATGTACGGCTCCAAGGCGTACGTGAAGCACCCCGCCGACATCCCCGATTACAAGAAGCTGTCCTTC
CCCGAGGGCTTCAAGTGGGAGCGCGTGATGAACTTCGAGGACGGCGGTCTGGTGACCGTGACCCAGGACT
CCTCCCTGCAGGACGGCACGCTGATCTACAAGGTGAAGATGCGCGGCACCAACTTCCCCCCCGACGGCCC
CGTAATGCAGAAGAAGACCATGGGCTGGGAGGCCTCCACCGAGCGCCTGTACCCCCGCGACGGCGTGCTG
AAGGGCGAGATCCACCAGGCCCTGAAGCTGAAGGACGGCGGCCACTACCTGGTGGAGTTCAAGACCATCT
ACATGGCCAAGAAGCCCGTGCAACTGCCCGGCTACTACTACGTGGACACCAAGCTGGACATCACCTCCCA
CAACGAGGACTACACCATCGTGGAACAGTACGAGCGCTCCGAGGGCCGCCACCACCTGTTCCTGGGGCAT
GGCACCGGCAGCACCGGCAGCGGCAGCTCCGGCACCGCCTCCTCCGAGGACAACAACATGGCCGTCATCA
AAGAGTTCATGCGCTTCAAGGTGCGCATGGAGGGCTCCATGAACGGCCACGAGTTCGAGATCGAGGGCGA
GGGCGAGGGCCGCCCCTACGAGGGCACCCAGACCGCCAAGCTGAAGGTGACCAAGGGCGGCCCCCTGCCC
TTCGCCTGGGACATCCTGTCCCCCCAGTTCATGTACGGCTCCAAGGCGTACGTGAAGCACCCCGCCGACA
TCCCCGATTACAAGAAGCTGTCCTTCCCCGAGGGCTTCAAGTGGGAGCGCGTGATGAACTTCGAGGACGG
CGGTCTGGTGACCGTGACCCAGGACTCCTCCCTGCAGGACGGCACGCTGATCTACAAGGTGAAGATGCGC
GGCACCAACTTCCCCCCCGACGGCCCCGTAATGCAGAAGAAGACCATGGGCTGGGAGGCCTCCACCGAGC
GCCTGTACCCCCGCGACGGCGTGCTGAAGGGCGAGATCCACCAGGCCCTGAAGCTGAAGGACGGCGGCCA
CTACCTGGTGGAGTTCAAGACCATCTACATGGCCAAGAAGCCCGTGCAACTGCCCGGCTACTACTACGTG
GACACCAAGCTGGACATCACCTCCCACAACGAGGACTACACCATCGTGGAACAGTACGAGCGCTCCGAGG
GCCGCCACCACCTGTTCCTGTACGGCATGGACGAGCTGTACAAGTAATCTAGACCCCCAAGGGCGAATTC
TGCAGATATCCATCACACTGGCGGCCGCTCGAGTCTAGAGGGCCCGTTTAAACCCGCTGATCAGCCTCGA
CTGTGCCTTCTAGTTGCCAGCCATCTGTTGTTTGCCCCTCCCCCGTGCCTTCCTTGACCCTGGAAGGTGC
CACTCCCACTGTCCTTTCCTAATAAAATGAGGAAATTGCATCGCATTGTCTGAGTAGGTGTCATTCTATT
CTGGGGGGTGGGGTGGGGCAGGACAGCAAGGGGGAGGATTGGGAAGACAATAGCAGGCATGCTGGGGATG
CGGTGGGCTCTATGGCTTCTGAGGCGGAAAGAACCAGCTGGGGCTCTAGGGGGTATCCCC
[124 nt withheld, positions 2861-2984]
C
[91 nt withheld, positions 2986-3076]
A
[49 nt withheld, positions 3078-3126]
CCTTTGACGTTGGAGTCCACGTTCTTT
[37 nt withheld, positions 3154-3190]
ACCCTATCTCGGTCTATTCTTTTGATTTATAAGGGATTTTGCCGATTTCGGCCTATTGGTTAAAAAATGA
GCTGATTTAACAAAAATTTAACGCGAATTAATTCTGTGGAATGTGTGTCAGTTAGGGTGTGGAAAGTCCC
CAGGCTCCCCAGCAGGCAGAAGTATGCAAAGCATGCATCTCAATTAGTCAGCAACCAGGTGTGGAAAGTC
CCCAGGCTCCCCAGCAGGCAGAAGTATGCAAAGCATGCATCTCAATTAGTCAGCAACCATAGTCCCGCCC
CTAACTCCGCCCATCCCGCCCCTAACTCCGCCCAGTTCCGCCCATTCTCCGCCCCATGGCTGACTAATTT
TTTTTATTTATGCAGAGGCCGAGGCCGCCTCTGCCTCTGAGCTATTCCAGAAGTAGTGAGGAGGCTTTTT
TGGAGGCCTAGGCTTTTGCAAAAAGCTCCCGGGAGCTTGTATATCCATTTTCGGATCTGATCAGCACGTG
ATGAAAAAGCCTGAACTCACCGCGACGTCTGTCGAGAAGTTTCTGATCGAAAAGTTCGACAGCGTCTCCG
ACCTGATGCAGCTCTCGGAGGGCGAAGAATCTCGTGCTTTCAGCTTCGATGTAGGAGGGCGTGGATATGT
CCTGCGGGTAAATAGCTGCGCCGATGGTTTCTACAAAGATCGTTATGTTTATCGGCACTTTGCATCGGCC
GCGCTCCCGATTCCGGAAGTGCTTGACATTGGGGAATTCAGCGAGAGCCTGACCTATTGCATCTCCCGCC
GTGCACAGGGTGTCACGTTGCAAGACCTGCCTGAAACCGAACTGCCCGCTGTTCTGCAGCCGGTCGCGGA
GGCCATGGATGCGATCGCTGCGGCCGATCTTAGCCAGACGAGCGGGTTCGGCCCATTCGGACCGCAAGGA
ATCGGTCAATACACTACATGGCGTGATTTCATATGCGCGATTGCTGATCCCCATGTGTATCACTGGCAAA
CTGTGATGGACGACACCGTCAGTGCGTCCGTCGCGCAGGCTCTCGATGAGCTGATGCTTTGGGCCGAGGA
CTGCCCCGAAGTCCGGCACCTCGTGCACGCGGATTTCGGCTCCAACAATGTCCTGACGGACAATGGCCGC
ATAACAGCGGTCATTGACTGGAGCGAGGCGATGTTCGGGGATTCCCAATACGAGGTCGCCAACATCTTCT
TCTGGAGGCCGTGGTTGGCTTGTATGGAGCAGCAGACGCGCTACTTCGAGCGGAGGCATCCGGAGCTTGC
AGGATCGCCGCGGCTCCGGGCGTATATGCTCCGCATTGGTCTTGACCAACTCTATCAGAGCTTGGTTGAC
GGCAATTTCGATGATGCAGCTTGGGCGCAGGGTCGATGCGACGCAATCGTCCGATCCGGAGCCGGGACTG
TCGGGCGTACACAAATCGCCCGCAGAAGCGCGGCCGTCTGGACCGATGGCTGTGTAGAAGTACTCGCCGA
TAGTGGAAACCGACGCCCCAGCACTCGTCCGAGGGCAAAGGAATAGCACGTGCTACGAGATTTCGATTCC
ACCGCCGCCTTCTATGAAAGGTTGGGCTTCGGAATCGTTTTCCGGGACGCCGGCTGGATGATCCTCCAGC
GCGGGGATCTCATGCTGGAGTTCTTCGCCCACCCCAACTTGTTTATTGCAGCTTATAATGGTTACAAATA
AAGCAATAGCATCACAAATTTCACAAATAAAGCATTTTTTTCACTGCATTCTAGTTGTGGTTTGTCCAAA
CTCATCAATGTATCTTATCATGTCTGTATACCGTCGACCTCTAGCTAGAGCTTGGCGTAATCATGGTCAT
AGCTGTTTCCTGTGTGAAATTGTTATCCGCTCACAATTCCACACAACATACGAGCCGGAAGCATAAAGTG
TAAAGCCTGGGGTGCCTAATGAGTGAGCTAACTCACATTAATTGCGTTGCGCTCACTGCCCGCTTTCCAG
TCGGGAAACCTGTCGTGCCAGCTGCATTAATGAATCGGCCAACGCGCGGGGAGAGGCGGTTTGCGTATTG
GGCGCTCTTCCGCTTCCTCGCTCACTGACTCGCTGCGCTCGGTCGTTCGGCTGCGGCGAGCGGTATCAGC
TCACTCAAAGGCGGTAATACGGTTATCCACAGAATCAGGGGATAACGCAGGAAAGAACATGTGAGCAAAA
GGCCAGCAAAAGGCCAGGAACCGTAAAAAGGCCGCGTTGCTGGCGTTTTTCCATAGGCTCCGCCCCCCTG
ACGAGCATCACAAAAATCGACGCTCAAGTCAGAGGTGGCGAAACCCGACAGGACTATAAAGATACCAGGC
GTTTCCCCCTGGAAGCTCCCTCGTGCGCTCTCCTGTTCCGACCCTGCCGCTTACCGGATACCTGTCCGCC
TTTCTCCCTTCGGGAAGCGTGGCGCTTTCTCATAGCTCACGCTGTAGGTATCTCAGTTCGGTGTAGGTCG
TTCGCTCCAAGCTGGGCTGTGTGCACGAACCCCCCGTTCAGCCCGACCGCTGCGCCTTATCCGGTAACTA
TCGTCTTGAGTCCAACCCGGTAAGACACGACTTATCGCCACTGGCAGCAGCCACTGGTAACAGGATTAGC
AGAGCGAGGTATGTAGGCGGTGCTACAGAGTTCTTGAAGTGGTGGCCTAACTACGGCTACACTAGAAGAA
CAGTATTTGGTATCTGCGCTCTGCTGAAGCCAGTTACCTTCGGAAAAAGAGTTGGTAGCTCTTGATCCGG
CAAACAAACCACCGCTGGTAGCGGTGGTTTTTTTGTTTGCAAGCAGCAGATTACGCGCAGAAAAAAAGGA
TCTCAAGAAGATCCTTTGATCTTTTCTACGGGGTCTGACGCTCAGTGGAACGAAAACTCACGTTAAGGGA
TTTTGGTCATGAGATTATCAAAAAGGATCTTCACCTAGATCCTTTTAAATTAAAAATGAAGTTTTAAATC
AATCTAAAGTATATATGAGTAAACTTGGTCTGACAGTTACCAATGCTTAATCAGTGAGGCACCTATCTCA
GCGATCTGTCTATTTCGTTCATCCATAGTTGCCTGACTCCCCGTCGTGTAGATAACTACGATACGGGAGG
GCTTACCATCTGGCCCCAGTGCTGCAATGATACCGCGAGACCCACGCTCACCGGCTCCAGATTTATCAGC
AATAAACCAGCCAGCCGGAAGGGCCGAGCGCAGAAGTGGTCCTGCAACTTTATCCGCCTCCATCCAGTCT
ATTAATTGTTGCCGGGAAGCTAGAGTAAGTAGTTCGCCAGTTAATAGTTTGCGCAACGTTGTTGCCATTG
CTACAGGCATCGTGGTGTCACGCTCGTCGTTTGGTATGGCTTCATTCAGCTCCGGTTCCCAACGATCAAG
GCGAGTTACATGATCCCCCATGTTGTGCAAAAAAGCGGTTAGCTCCTTCGGTCCTCCGATCGTTGTCAGA
AGTAAGTTGGCCGCAGTGTTATCACTCATGGTTATGGCAGCACTGCATAATTCTCTTACTGTCATGCCAT
CCGTAAGATGCTTTTCTGTGACTGGTGAGTACTCAACCAAGTCATTCTGAGAATAGTGTATGCGGCGACC
GAGTTGCTCTTGCCCGGCGTCAATACGGGATAATACCGCGCCACATAGCAGAACTTTAAAAGTGCTCATC
ATTGGAAAACGTTCTTCGGGGCGAAAACTCTCAAGGATCTTACCGCTGTTGAGATCCAGTTCGATGTAAC
CCACTCGTGCACCCAACTGATCTTCAGCATCTTTTACTTTCACCAGCGTTTCTGGGTGAGCAAAAACAGG
AAGGCAAAATGCCGCAAAAAAGGGAATAAGGGCGACACGGAAATGTTGAATACTCATACTCTTCCTTTTT
CAATATTATTGAAGCATTTATCAGGGTTATTGTCTCATGAGCGGATACATATTTGAATGTATTTAGAAAA
ATAAACAAATAGGGGTTCCGCG
