>Addgene plasmid #40281 | 2C::tdTomato Reporter | addgene partial sequence | sequence record 52557 | tdTomato-Rev 5'-tctttgatgacggccatgt-3'
CTGCCGCTGCCGGTGCTGCCGGTGCCATGCCCCAGGAACAGGTGGTGGCGGCCCTCGGAGCGCTCGTACT
GTTCCACGATGGTGTAGTCCTCGTTGTGGGAGGTGATGTCCAGCTTGGTGTCCACGTAGTAGTAGCCGGG
CAGTTGCACGGGCTTCTTGGCCATGTAGATGGTCTTGAACTCCACCAGGTAGTGGCCGCCGTCCTTCAGC
TTCAGGGCCTGGTGGATCTCGCCCTTCAGCACGCCGTCGCGGGGGTACAGGCGCTCGGTGGAGGCCTCCC
AGCCCATGGTCTTCTTCTGCATTACGGGGCCGTCGGGGGGGAAGTTGGTGCCGCGCATCTTCACCTTGTA
GATCAGCGTGCCGTCCTGCAGGGAGGAGTCCTGGGTCACGGTCACCAGACCGCCGTCCTCGAAGTTCATC
ACGCGCTCCCACTTGAAGCCCTCGGGGAAGGACAGCTTCTTGTAATCGGGGATGTCGGCGGGGTGCTTCA
CGTACGCCTTGGAGCCGTACATGAACTGGGGGGACAGGATGTCCCAGGCGAAGGGCAGGGGGCCGCCCTT
GGTCACCTTCAGCTTGGCGGTCTGGGTGCCCTCGTAGGGGCGGCCCTCGCCCTCGCCCTCGATCTCGAAC
TCGTGGCCGTTCATGGAGCCCTCCATGCGCACCTTGAAGCGCATGAACTCTTTGATGACGTCCTCGCCCT
TGCTCACCATTCTAGACAGACAAGGGCGAATTCCAGCACACTGGCGGCCGTTACTAGTGGATCCGAGCTC
GGTACCAAGCTTTGTGCACTGAATCACCTAATTCATTAAGAAAATCAAGGGCATTAGCTTCTTTAAGTTC
GGAATATAGTTTCAACCATGGGTCTTCAAAATTCTCTGAGCTCCCAGGAGGGAGAGAATCTGGAGAGGTT
TCAATA
