>Addgene plasmid #40281 | 2C::tdTomato Reporter | addgene partial sequence | sequence record 53803 | Amp-R 5'-ATAATACCGCGCCACATAGC-3'
TTCTTCGGGGCGAAAACTCTCAAGGATCTTACCGCTGTTGAGATCCAGTTCGATGTAACCCACTCGTGCA
CCCAACTGATCTTCAGCATCTTTTACTTTCACCAGCGTTTCTGGGTGAGCAAAAACAGGAAGGCAAAATG
CCGCAAAAAAGGGAATAAGGGCGACACGGAAATGTTGAATACTCATACTCTTCCTTTTTCAATATTATTG
AAGCATTTATCAGGGTTATTGTCTCATGAGCGGATACATATTTGAATGTATTTAGAAAAATAAACAAATA
GGGGTTCCGCGCACATTTCCCCGAAAAGTGCCACCTGACGTCGACGGATCGGGAGATCTCCCGATCCCCT
ATGGTGCACTCTCAGTACAATCTGCTCTGATGCCGCATAGTTAAGCCAGTATCTGCTCCCTGCTTGTGTG
TTGGAGGTCGCTGAGTAGTGCGCGAGCAAAATTTAAGCTACAACAAGGCAAGGCTTGACCGACAATTGCA
TGAAGAATCTGCTTAGGGTTAGGCGTTTTGCGCTGCTTCGCGATGTACGGGCCAGATATACGCGTGCTAG
CTGTAGTGGTTATTCCTGGTTGTCAACTTGACAATATTTGGAATGAACTACAGTCCGGAATTGGAAGGCT
CACCAGTGACCCTTATCTGGAGGCTTGGAGATCCTTATCTGGATCTTGGTTTGAAGATCTTGAGCCATAG
TGGCTATGGATTCCAGAAGATTGAATCTCCGAGTTTAAGGAACACACCTTTAATCTGGGCTACGCCTTTC
ATCTGGGATTAAAGGTGTGGTGGAACACACCTTTAATCTGGGCTACACCTTCTGCTGGAGACATAT
